>Addgene plasmid #229327 | pXTK090 [CDS_mCerulean_PartType9] | addgene full sequence | sequence record 464716 | Addgene NGS Result
TTGAGATCCTTTTTTTCTGCGCGTAATCTGCTGCTTGCAAACAAAAAAACCACCGCTACCAGCGGTGGTT
TGTTTGCCGGATCAAGAGCTACCAACTCTTTTTCCGAAGGTAACTGGCTTCAGCAGAGCGCAGATACCAA
ATACTGTTCTTCTAGTGTAGCCGTAGTTAGGCCACCACTTCAAGAACTCTGTAGCACCGCCTACATACCT
CGCTCTGCTAATCCTGTTACCAGTGGCTGCTGCCAGTGGCGATAAGTCGTGTCTTACCGGGTTGGACTCA
AGACGATAGTTACCGGATAAGGCGCAGCGGTCGGGCTGAACGGGGGGTTCGTGCACACAGCCCAGCTTGG
AGCGAACGACCTACACCGAACTGAGATACCTACAGCGTGAGCTATGAGAAAGCGCCACGCTTCCCGAAGG
GAGAAAGGCGGACAGGTATCCGGTAAGCGGCAGGGTCGGAACAGGAGAGCGCACGAGGGAGCTTCCAGGG
GGAAACGCCTGGTATCTTTATAGTCCTGTCGGGTTTCGCCACCTCTGACTTGAGCGTCGATTTTTGTGAT
GCTCGTCAGGGGGGCGGAGCCTATGGAAAAACGCCAGCAACGCGAGTCGGTCTCTAATGGTGAGCAAGGG
CGAGGAGCTGTTCACCGGGGTGGTGCCCATCCTGGTCGAGCTGGACGGCGACGTAAACGGCCACAAGTTC
AGCGTGTCCGGCGAGGGCGAGGGCGATGCCACCTACGGCAAGCTGACCCTGAAGTTCATCTGCACCACCG
GCAAGCTGCCCGTGCCCTGGCCCACCCTCGTGACCACCCTGACCTGGGGCGTGCAGTGCTTCGCCCGCTA
CCCCGACCACATGAAGCAGCACGACTTCTTCAAGTCCGCCATGCCCGAAGGCTACGTCCAGGAGCGCACC
ATCTTCTTCAAGGACGACGGCAACTACAAGACCCGCGCCGAGGTGAAGTTCGAGGGCGACACCCTGGTGA
ACCGCATCGAGCTGAAGGGCATCGACTTCAAGGAGGACGGCAACATCCTGGGGCACAAGCTGGAGTACAA
CGCCATCAGCGACAACGTCTATATCACCGCCGACAAGCAGAAGAACGGCATCAAGGCCAACTTCAAGATC
CGCCACAACATCGAGGACGGCAGCGTGCAGCTCGCCGACCACTACCAGCAGAACACCCCCATCGGCGACG
GCCCCGTGCTGCTGCCCGACAACCACTACCTGAGCACCCAGTCCAAGCTGAGCAAAGACCCCAACGAGAA
GCGCGATCACATGGTCCTGCTGGAGTTCGTGACCGCCGCCGGGATCACTCTCGGCATGGACGAGCTGTAC
AAGTAAATCTTGAGACCAGAGTAGCCCGCCTAATGAGCGGGCTTTTTTTTAATTCCCCTATTTGTTTATT
TTTCTAAATACATTCAAATATGTATCCGCTCATGAGACAATAACCCTGATAAATGCTTCAATAATATTGA
AAAAGGAAGAGTATGAGCATTCAGCATTTTCGTGTGGCGCTGATTCCGTTTTTTGCGGCGTTTTGCCTGC
CGGTGTTTGCGCATCCGGAAACCCTGGTGAAAGTGAAAGATGCGGAAGATCAACTGGGTGCGCGCGTGGG
CTATATTGAACTGGATCTGAACAGCGGCAAAATTCTGGAATCTTTTCGTCCGGAAGAACGTTTTCCGATG
ATGAGCACCTTTAAAGTGCTGCTGTGCGGTGCGGTTCTGAGCCGTGTGGATGCGGGCCAGGAACAACTGG
GCCGTCGTATTCATTATAGCCAGAACGATCTGGTGGAATATAGCCCGGTGACCGAAAAACATCTGACCGA
TGGCATGACCGTGCGTGAACTGTGCAGCGCGGCGATTACCATGAGCGATAACACCGCGGCGAACCTGCTG
CTGACGACCATTGGCGGTCCGAAAGAACTGACCGCGTTTCTGCATAACATGGGCGATCATGTGACCCGTC
TGGATCGTTGGGAACCGGAACTGAACGAAGCGATTCCGAACGATGAACGTGATACCACCATGCCGGCAGC
AATGGCGACCACCCTGCGTAAACTGCTGACGGGTGAGCTGCTGACCCTGGCAAGCCGCCAGCAACTGATT
GATTGGATGGAAGCGGATAAAGTGGCGGGTCCGCTGCTGCGTAGCGCGCTGCCGGCTGGCTGGTTTATTG
CGGATAAAAGCGGTGCGGGCGAACGTGGCAGCCGTGGCATTATTGCGGCGCTGGGCCCGGATGGTAAACC
GAGCCGTATTGTGGTGATTTATACCACCGGCAGCCAGGCGACGATGGATGAACGTAACCGTCAGATTGCG
GAAATTGGCGCGAGCCTGATTAAACATTGGTAAACCGATACAATTAAAGGCTCCTTTTGGAGCCTTTTTT
TTTGGACGACCCTTGTCAGATCAAAGGATCTTC
Features (pLannotate 1.2.2; 5 found; start..end, strand, type, name):
      1..589     +  rep_origin     ori: high-copy-number ColE1/pMB1/pBR322/pUC origin of replication
    617..1336    +  CDS            mCerulean: enhanced monomeric variant of CFP (Rizzo et al., 2004) mammalian codon-optimized
   1391..1482    +  promoter       AmpR promoter: bla
   1483..2340    +  CDS            bla: BLAT_ECOLX - Experimental evidence at protein level: Swiss-Prot protein existence level 1. TEM-type are the most prevalent beta-lactamases in enterobacteria; they hydrolyze the beta-lactam bond in susceptible beta-lactam antibiotics, thus conferring resistance to penicillins and cephalosporins. TEM-3 and TEM-4 are capable of hydrolyzing cefotaxime and ceftazidime. TEM-5 is capable of hydrolyzing ceftazidime. TEM-6 is capable of hydrolyzing ceftazidime and aztreonam. TEM-8/CAZ-2, TEM- 16/CAZ-7 and TEM-24/CAZ-6 are markedly active against ceftazidime. IRT- 4 shows resistance to beta-lactamase in
   2347..2386    +  terminator     fd terminator: central terminator from bacteriophage fd (Otsuka and Kunisawa, 1982)
