[The description below was written by a language model from this plasmid's Addgene catalogue record and pLannotate feature annotations shown in this document.]
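Description:
pXTK090 [CDS_mCerulean_PartType9] is a small (about 2.4 kb) Golden Gate part plasmid from the XanthoMoClo modular cloning toolkit, which was developed for genetic engineering of the bacterial genera Xanthobacter and Roseixanthobacter. It is built on the pXTK backbone and is maintained in E. coli (DH5alpha) under ampicillin selection. The annotated backbone is minimal. It consists of a ColE1/pMB1/pUC-type origin of replication, the bla (TEM beta-lactamase) gene driven by its own AmpR promoter, and a bacteriophage fd terminator downstream of bla. The catalogue entry lists the plasmid as low copy, whereas the annotation software describes the origin as a high-copy type. The record does not resolve this difference.

The payload is a single stored part, the coding sequence of mCerulean, an enhanced monomeric cyan fluorescent protein derived from CFP. The annotation matched it to a mammalian codon-optimized version. No promoter, ribosome binding site or terminator is annotated around the reporter. This is consistent with a coding-sequence part that is not meant to be expressed from this plasmid, even though the vector type is catalogued as bacterial expression. The "PartType9" label marks the position the fragment occupies in the toolkit's assembly scheme. In modular cloning systems of this kind, a part is released by a Type IIS restriction enzyme with defined overhangs and ligated in order with promoter, terminator and other parts to build transcription units. The specific enzyme sites and overhangs are not given in the record, and the 5′ cloning site is listed as unknown. The plasmid serves as a source of a cyan fluorescent reporter module for assembling expression constructs within the XanthoMoClo system.
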