Addgene plasmid #229327: pXTK090 [CDS_mCerulean_PartType9]
Purpose: XanthoMoClo Golden Gate Part Plasmid for cloning, contains CDS_mCerulean_PartType9
Depositing lab: Michael Springer. Depositing organization: Harvard Medical School. Publication: XanthoMoClo horizontal line A Robust Modular Cloning Genetic Toolkit for the Genera Xanthobacter and Roseixanthobacter. Soltysiak MPM, Ory ALH, Lee AD, Christophersen CE, Jalihal AP, Springer M. ACS Synth Biol. 2025 Apr 18;14(4):1173-1190. doi: 10.1021/acssynbio.4c00806. Epub 2025 Mar 13. PubMed 40080684.
Backbone
  Vector backbone: pXTK
  Vector type: Bacterial Expression
Growth in bacteria
  Bacterial resistance: Ampicillin, 100 μg/mL
  Growth temperature: 37°C
  Growth strain: DH5alpha
  Copy number: Low Copy
Gene/Insert
  Gene/Insert name: mCerulean (alt name: CDS_mCerulean_PartType9)
  Species: Synthetic
  Cloning method: Restriction Enzyme; 5′ cloning site unknown (unknown if destroyed)
Terms and licenses: Academic/Nonprofit Terms; Industry Terms: Not Available to Industry
How to cite: pXTK090 [CDS_mCerulean_PartType9] was a gift from Michael Springer (Addgene plasmid # 229327 ; http://n2t.net/addgene:229327 ; RRID:Addgene_229327)
